>Addgene plasmid #167897 | NAX_CAGGS_CAS9_m4_KRAB-MeCP2_EBFP2 | addgene partial sequence | sequence record 371892 | Addgene NGS Result
CAGCCATTGCCTTTTATGGTAATCGTGCGAGAGGGCGCAGGGACTTCCTTTGTCCCAAATCTGTGCGGAG
CCGAAATCTGGGAGGCGCCGCCGCACCCCCTCTAGCGGGCGCGGGGCGAAGCGGTGCGGCGCCGGCAGGA
AGGAAATGGGCGGGGAGGGCCTTCGTGCGTCGCCGCGCCGCCGTCCCCTTCTCCCTCTCCAGCCTCGGGG
CTGTCCGCGGGGGGACGGCTGCCTTCGGGGGGGACGGGGCAGGGCGGGGTTCGGCTTCTGGCGTGTGACC
GGCGGCTCTAGAGCCTCTGCTAACCATGTTCATGCCTTCTTCTTTTTCCTACAGCTCCTGGGCAACGTGC
TGGTTATTGTGCTGTCTCATCATTTTGGCAAAGAATCTAGATACCCTCGTAAAGGTCTAGAGCTAGCGGA
TCGAACCCTTGCCACCATGGACAAGAAGTACTCCATTGGGCTCGCTATCGGCACAAACAGCGTCGGCTGG
GCCGTCATTACGGACGAGTACAAGGTGCCGAGCAAAAAATTCAAAGTTCTGGGCAATACCGATCGCCACA
GCATAAAGAAGAACCTCATTGGCGCCCTCCTGTTCGACTCCGGGGAGACGGCCGAAGCCACGCGGCTCAA
AAGAACAGCACGGCGCAGATATACCCGCAGAAAGAATCGGATCTGCTACCTGCAGGAGATCTTTAGTAAT
GAGATGGCTAAGGTGGATGACTCTTTCTTCCATAGGCTGGAGGAGTCCTTTTTGGTGGAGGAGGATAAAA
AGCACGAGCGCCACCCAATCTTTGGCAATATCGTGGACGAGGTGGCGTACCATGAAAAGTACCCAACCAT
ATATCATCTGAGGAAGAAGCTTGTAGACAGTACTGATAAGGCTGACTTGCGGTTGATCTATCTCGCGCTG
GCGCATATGATCAAATTTCGGGGACACTTCCTCATCGAGGGGGACCTGAACCCAGACAACAGCGATGTCG
ACAAACTCTTTATCCAACTGGTTCAGACTTACAATCAGCTTTTCGAAGAGAACCCGATCAACGCATCCGG
AGTTGACGCCAAAGCAATCCTGAGCGCTAGGCTGTCCAAATCCCGGCGGCTCGAAAACCTCATCGCACAG
CTCCCTGGGGAGAAGAAGAACGGCCTGTTTGGTAATCTTATCGCCCTGTCACTCGGGCTGACCCCCAACT
TTAAATCTAACTTCGACCTGGCCGAAGATGCCAAGCTTCAACTGAGCAAAGACACCTACGATGATGATCT
CGACAATCTGCTGGCCCAGATCGGCGACCAGTACGCAGACCTTTTTTTGGCGGCAAAGAACCTGTCAGAC
GCCATTCTGCTGAGTGATATTCTGCGAGTGAACACGGAGATCACCAAAGCTCCGCTGAGCGCTAGTATGA
TCAAGCGCTATGATGAGCACCACCAAGACTTGACTTTGCTGAAGGCCCTTGTCAGACAGCAACTGCCTGA
GAAGTACAAGGAAATTTTCTTCGATCAGTCTAAAAATGGCTACGCCGGATACATTGACGGCGGAGCAAGC
CAGGAGGAATTTTACAAATTTATTAAGCCCATCTTGGAAAAAATGGACGGCACCGAGGAGCTGCTGGTAA
AGCTTAACAGAGAAGATCTGTTGCGCAAACAGCGCACTTTCGACAATGGAAGCATCCCCCACCAGATTCA
CCTGGGCGAACTGCACGCTATCCTCAGGCGGCAAGAGGATTTCTACCCCTTTTTGAAAGATAACAGGGAA
AAGATTGAGAAAATCCTCACATTTCGGATACCCTACTATGTAGGCCCCCTCGCCCGGGGAAATTCCAGAT
TCGCGTGGATGACTCGCAAATCAGAAGAGACCATCACTCCCTGGAACTTCGAGGAAGTCGTGGATAAGGG
GGCCTCTGCCCAGTCCTTCATCGAAAGGATGACTAACTTTGATAAAAATCTGCCTAACGAAAAGGTGCTT
CCTAAACACTCTCTGCTGTACGAGTACTTCACAGTTTATAACGAGCTCACCAAGGTCAAATACGTCACAG
AAGGGATGAGAAAGCCAGCATTCCTGTCTGGAGAGCAGAAGAAAGCTATCGTGGACCTCCTCTTCAAGAC
GAACCGGAAAGTTACCGTGAAACAGCTCAAAGAAGACTATTTCAAAAAGATTGAATGTTTCGACTCTGTT
GAAATCAGCGGAGTGGAGGATCGCTTCAACGCATCCCTGGGAACGTATCACGATCTCCTGAAAATCATTA
AAGACAAGGACTTCCTGGACAATGAGGAGAACGAGGACATTCTTGAGGACATTGTCCTCACCCTTACGTT
GTTTGAAGATAGGGAGATGATTGAAGAACGCTTGAAAACTTACGCTCATCTCTTCGACGACAAAGTCATG
AAACAGCTCAAGAGGCGCCGATATACAGGATGGGGGCGGCTGTCAAGAAAACTGATCAATGGGATCCGAG
ACAAGCAGAGTGGAAAGACAATCCTGGATTTTCTTAAGTCCGATGGATTTGCCAACCGGAACTTCATGCA
GTTGATCCATGATGACTCTCTCACCTTTAAGGAGGACATCCAGAAAGCACAAGTTTCTGGCCAGGGGGAC
AGTCTTCACGAGCACATCGCTAATCTTGCAGGTAGCCCAGCTATCAAAAAGGGAATACTGCAGACCGTTA
AGGTCGTGGATGAACTCGTCAAAGTAATGGGAAGGCATAAGCCCGAGAATATCGTTATCGAGATGGCCCG
AGAGAACCAAACTACCCAGAAGGGACAGAAGAACAGTAGGGAAAGGATGAAGAGGATTGAAGAGGGTATA
AAAGAACTGGGGTCCCAAATCCTTAAGGAACACCCAGTTGAAAACACCCAGCTTCAGAATGAGAAGCTCT
ACCTGTACTACCTGCAGAACGGCAGGGACATGTACGTGGATCAGGAACTGGACATCAATCGGCTCTCCGA
CTACGACGTGGCTGCTATCGTGCCCCAGTCTTTTCTCAAAGATGATTCTATTGATAATAAAGTGTTGACA
AGATCCGATAAAGCTAGAGGGAAGAGTGATAACGTCCCCTCAGAAGAAGTTGTCAAGAAAATGAAAAATT
ATTGGCGGCAGCTGCTGAACGCCAAACTGATCACACAACGGAAGTTCGATAATCTGACTAAGGCTGAACG
AGGTGGCCTGTCTGAGTTGGATAAAGCCGGCTTCATCAAAAGGCAGCTTGTTGAGACACGCCAGATCACC
AAGCACGTGGCCCAAATTCTCGATTCACGCATGAACACCAAGTACGATGAAAATGACAAACTGATTCGAG
AGGTGAAAGTTATTACTCTGAAGTCTAAGCTGGTCTCAGATTTCAGAAAGGACTTTCAGTTTTATAAGGT
GAGAGAGATCAACAATTACCACCATGCGCATGATGCCTACCTGAATGCAGTGGTAGGCACTGCACTTATC
AAAAAATATCCCAAGCTTGAATCTGAATTTGTTTACGGAGACTATAAAGTGTACGATGTTAGGAAAATGA
TCGCAAAGTCTGAGCAGGAAATAGGCAAGGCCACCGCTAAGTACTTCTTTTACAGCAATATTATGAATTT
TTTCAAGACCGAGATTACACTGGCCAATGGAGAGATTCGGAAGCGACCACTTATCGAAACAAACGGAGAA
ACAGGAGAAATCGTGTGGGACAAGGGTAGGGATTTCGCGACAGTCCGGAAGGTCCTGTCCATGCCGCAGG
TGAACATCGTTAAAAAGACCGAAGTACAGACCGGAGGCTTCTCCAAGGAAAGTATCCTCCCGAAAAGGAA
CAGCGACAAGCTGATCGCACGCAAAAAAGATTGGGACCCCAAGAAATACGGCGGATTCGATTCTCCTACA
GTCGCTTACAGTGTACTGGTTGTGGCCAAAGTGGAGAAAGGGAAGTCTAAAAAACTCAAAAGCGTCAAGG
AACTGCTGGGCATCACAATCATGGAGCGATCAAGCTTCGAAAAAAACCCCATCGACTTTCTCGAGGCGAA
AGGATATAAAGAGGTCAAAAAAGACCTCATCATTAAGCTTCCCAAGTACTCTCTCTTTGAGCTTGAAAAC
GGCCGGAAACGAATGCTCGCTAGTGCGGGCGAGCTGCAGAAAGGTAACGAGCTGGCACTGCCCTCTAAAT
ACGTTAATTTCTTGTATCTGGCCAGCCACTATGAAAAGCTCAAAGGGTCTCCCGAAGATAATGAGCAGAA
GCAGCTGTTCGTGGAACAACACAAACACTACCTTGATGAGATCATCGAGCAAATAAGCGAATTCTCCAAA
AGAGTGATCCTCGCCGACGCTAACCTCGATAAGGTGCTTTCTGCTTACAATAAGCACAGGGATAAGCCCA
TCAGGGAGCAGGCAGAAAACATTATCCACTTGTTTACTCTGACCAACTTGGGCGCGCCTGCAGCCTTCAA
GTACTTCGACACCACCATAGACAGAAAGCGGTACACCTCTACAAAGGAGGTCCTGGACGCCACACTGATT
CATCAGTCAATTACGGGGCTCTATGAAACAAGAATCGACCTCTCTCAGCTCGGTGGAGACAGCAGGGCTG
ACCCCAAGAAGAAGAGGAAGGTGAGTGGTGGAGGAAGTGGCGGGTCAGGGTCGATGGACGCGAAATCACT
TACGGCATGGTCGAGAACACTGGTTACGTTCAAGGACGTGTTTGTGGACTTTACACGTGAGGAGTGGAAA
TTGCTGGATACTGCGCAACAAATTGTGTATCGAAATGTCATGCTTGAGAATTACAAGAACCTCGTCAGTC
TCGGATACCAGTTGACGAAACCGGATGTGATCCTTAGGCTCGAAAAGGGGGAAGAACCTTGGCTGGTATC
GGGAGGTGGTTCGGGTGGCTCTGGATCAAGCCCAAAGAAGAAACGGAAGGTGGAAGCCTCAGTGCAGGTG
AAAAGGGTGCTGGAAAAATCCCCCGGCAAACTCCTCGTGAAGATGCCCTTCCAGGCTTCCCCTGGCGGAA
AAGGTGAAGGGGGTGGCGCAACCACATCTGCCCAGGTCATGGTCATCAAGCGACCTGGAAGGAAAAGAAA
GGCCGAGGCTGACCCTCAGGCCATTCCAAAGAAACGGGGACGCAAGCCAGGGTCCGTGGTCGCAGCTGCA
GCAGCTGAGGCTAAGAAAAAGGCAGTGAAGGAAAGCTCCATCCGCAGTGTGCAGGAGACTGTCCTGCCCA
TCAAGAAGAGGAAGACTAGGGAGACCGTGTCCATCGAGGTCAAAGAAGTGGTCAAGCCCCTGCTCGTGTC
CACCCTGGGCGAAAAATCTGGAAAGGGGCTCAAAACATGCAAGTCACCTGGACGGAAAAGCAAGGAGTCT
AGTCCAAAGGGGCGCTCAAGCTCCGCTTCTAGTCCCCCTAAAAAGGAACACCATCACCATCACCATCACG
CCGAGTCTCCTAAGGCTCCTATGCCACTGCTCCCACCACCTCCACCACCTGAGCCACAGTCAAGCGAAGA
CCCCATCAGCCCACCCGAGCCTCAGGATCTGTCCTCTAGTATTTGCAAAGAGGAAAAGATGCCCAGAGCA
GGCAGCCTGGAGAGTGATGGCTGTCCAAAAGAACCCGCCAAGACCCAGCCTATGGTGGCAGCCGCTGCAA
CTACCACCACAACCACAACTACCACAGTGGCCGAAAAATACAAGCATCGCGGCGAGGGCGAACGAAAGGA
CATTGTGTCAAGCTCCATGCCCAGACCTAACCGGGAGGAACCAGTCGATAGTAGGACACCCGTGACTGAG
AGAGTCTCATAGAAGAATTCGATCCCTACCGGTTAGTAATGAGTTTAAACGGGGGAGGCTAACTGAAACA
CGGAAGGAGACAATACCGGAAGGAACCCGCGCTATGACGGCAATAAAAAGACAGAATAAAACGCACGGGT
GTTGGGTCGTTTGTTCATAAACGCGGGGTTCGGTCCCAGGGCTGGCACTCTGTCGATACCCCACCGAGAC
CCCATTGGGGCCAATACGCCCGCGTTTCTTCCTTTTCCCCACCCCACCCCCCAAGTTCGGGTGAAGGCCC
AGGGCTCGCAGCCAACGTCGGGGCGGCAGGCCCTGCCATAGCAGATCTGCGAAATCGGATCCGCGGCCGC
ACTGATTCTAGCTGCAGAGGCTCCGGTGCCCGTCAGTGGGCAGAGCGCACATCGCCCACAGTCCCCGAGA
AGTTGGGGGGAGGGGTCGGCAATTGAACCGGTGCCTAGAGAAGGTGGCGCGGGGTAAACTGGGAAAGTGA
TGTCGTGTACTGGCTCCGCCTTTTTCCCGAGGGTGGGGGAGAACCGTATATAAGTGCAGTAGTCGCCGTG
AACGTTCTTTTTCGCAACGGGTTTGCCGCCAGAACACAGGATCCTCGAGCCACCATGGTGAGCAAGGGCG
AGGAGCTGTTCACCGGGGTGGTGCCCATCCTGGTCGAGCTGGACGGCGACGTAAACGGCCACAAGTTCAG
CGTGAGGGGCGAGGGCGAGGGCGATGCCACCAACGGCAAGCTGACCCTGAAGTTCATCTGCACCACCGGC
AAGCTGCCCGTGCCCTGGCCCACCCTCGTGACCACCCTGAGCCACGGCGTGCAGTGCTTCGCCCGCTACC
CCGACCACATGAAGCAGCACGACTTCTTCAAGTCCGCCATGCCCGAAGGCTACGTCCAGGAGCGCACCAT
CTTCTTCAAGGACGACGGCACCTACAAGACCCGCGCCGAGGTGAAGTTCGAGGGCGACACCCTAGTGAAC
CGCATCGAGCTGAAGGGCGTCGACTTCAAGGAGGACGGCAACATCCTGGGGCACAAGCTGGAGTACAACT
TCAACAGCCACAACATCTATATCATGGCCGTCAAGCAGAAGAACGGCATCAAGGTGAACTTCAAGATCCG
CCACAACGTGGAGGACGGCAGCGTGCAGCTCGCCGACCACTACCAGCAGAACACCCCCATCGGCGACGGC
CCCGTGCTGCTGCCCGACAGCCACTACCTGAGCACCCAGTCCGTGCTGAGCAAAGACCCCAACGAGAAGC
GCGATCACATGGTCCTGCTGGAGTTCCGCACCGCCGCCGGGATCACTCTCGGCATGGACGAGCTGTACAA
GTAAGTTAACTGTTTATTGCAGCTTATAATGGTTACAAATAAAGCAATAGCATCACAAATTTCACAAATA
AAGCATTTTTTTCACTGCATTCTAGTTGTGGTTTGTCCAAACTCATCAATGTATCTTATCATGTCTGGAA
TTGACTCAAATGATGTCAATTAGTCTATCAGAAGCTCATCTGGTCTCCCTTCCGGGGGACAAGACATCCC
TGTTTAATATTTAAACAGCAGTGTTCCCAAACTGGGTTCTTATATCCCTTGCTCTGGTCAACCAGGTTGC
AGGGTTTCCTGTCCTCACAGGAACGAAGTCCCTAAAGAAACAGTGGCAGCCAGGTTTAGCCCCGGAATTG
ACTGGATTCCTTTTTTAGGGCCCATTGGTATGGCTTTTTCCCCGTATCCCCCCAGGTGTCTGCAGGCTCA
AAGAGCAGCGAGAAGCGTTCAGAGGAAAGCGATCCCGTGCCACCTTCCCCGTGCCCGGGCTGTCCCCGCA
CGCTGCCGGCTCGGGGATGCGGGGGGAGCGCCGGACCGGAGCGGAGCCCCGGGCGGCTCGCTGCTGCCCC
CTAGCGGGGGAGGGACGTAATTACATCCCTGGGGGCTTTGGGGGGGGGCTGTCCCTGATATCTATAACAA
GAAAATATATATATAATAAGTTATCACGTAAGTAGAACATGAAATAACAATATAATTATCGTATGAGTTA
AATCTTAAAAGTCACGTAAAAGATAATCATGCGTCATTTTGACTCACGCGGTCGTTATAGTTCAAAATCA
GTGACACTTACCGCATTGACAAGCACGCCTCACGGGAGCTCCAAGCGGCGACTGAGATGTCCTAAATGCA
CAGCGACGGATTCGCGCTATTTAGAAAGAGAGAGCAATATTTCAAGAATGCATGCGTCAATTTTACGCAG
ACTATCTTTCTAGGGTTAATCTAGCTGCATCAGGATCATATCGTCGGGTCTTTTTTCCGGCTCAGTCATC
GCCCAAGCTGGCGCTATCTGGGCATCGGGGAGGAAGAAGCCCGTGCCTTTTCCCGCGAGGTTGAAGCGGC
ATGGAAAGAGTTTGCCGAGGATGACTGCTGCTGCATTGACGTTGAGCGAAAACGCACGTTTACCATGATG
ATTCGGGAAGGTGTGGCCATGCACGCCTTTAACGGTGAACTGTTCGTTCAGGCCACCTGGGATACCAGTT
CGTCGCGGCTTTTCCGGACACAGTTCCGGATGGTCAGCCCGAAGCGCATCAGCAACCCGAACAATACCGG
CGACAGCCGGAACTGCCGTGCCGGTGTGCAGATTAATGACAGCGGTGCGGCGCTGGGATATTACGTCAGC
GAGGACGGGTATCCTGGCTGGATGCCGCAGAAATGGACATGGATACCCCGTGAGTTACCCGGCGGGCGCG
CTTGGCGTAATCATGGTCATAGCTGTTTCCTGTGTGAAATTGTTATCCGCTCACAATTCCACACAACATA
CGAGCCGGAAGCATAAAGTGTAAAGCCTGGGGTGCCTAATGAGTGAGCTAACTCACATTAATTGCGTTGC
GCTCACTGCCCGCTTTCCAGTCGGGAAACCTGTCGTGCCAGCTGCATTAATGAATCGGCCAACGCGCGGG
GAGAGGCGGTTTGCGTATTGGGCGCTCTTCCGCTTCCTCGCTCACTGACTCGCTGCGCTCGGTCGTTCGG
CTGCGGCGAGCGGTATCAGCTCACTCAAAGGCGGTAATACGGTTATCCACAGAATCAGGGGATAACGCAG
GAAAGAACATGTGAGCAAAAGGCCAGCAAAAGGCCAGGAACCGTAAAAAGGCCGCGTTGCTGGCGTTTTT
CCATAGGCTCCGCCCCCCTGACGAGCATCACAAAAATCGACGCTCAAGTCAGAGGTGGCGAAACCCGACA
GGACTATAAAGATACCAGGCGTTTCCCCCTGGAAGCTCCCTCGTGCGCTCTCCTGTTCCGACCCTGCCGC
TTACCGGATACCTGTCCGCCTTTCTCCCTTCGGGAAGCGTGGCGCTTTCTCATAGCTCACGCTGTAGGTA
TCTCAGTTCGGTGTAGGTCGTTCGCTCCAAGCTGGGCTGTGTGCACGAACCCCCCGTTCAGCCCGACCGC
TGCGCCTTATCCGGTAACTATCGTCTTGAGTCCAACCCGGTAAGACACGACTTATCGCCACTGGCAGCAG
CCACTGGTAACAGGATTAGCAGAGCGAGGTATGTAGGCGGTGCTACAGAGTTCTTGAAGTGGTGGCCTAA
CTACGGCTACACTAGAAGAACAGTATTTGGTATCTGCGCTCTGCTGAAGCCAGTTACCTTCGGAAAAAGA
GTTGGTAGCTCTTGATCCGGCAAACAAACCACCGCTGGTAGCGGTGGTTTTTTTGTTTGCAAGCAGCAGA
TTACGCGCAGAAAAAAAGGATCTCAAGAAGATCCTTTGATCTTTTCTACGGGGTCTGACGCTCAGTGGAA
CGAAAACTCACGTTAAGGGATTTTGGTCATGAGATTATCAAAAAGGATCTTCACCTAGATCCTTTTAAAT
TAAAAATGAAGTTTTAAATCAATCTAAAGTATATATGAGTAAACTTGGTCTGACAGTTACCAATGCTTAA
TCAGTGAGGCACCTATCTCAGCGATCTGTCTATTTCGTTCATCCATAGTTGCCTGACTCCCCGTCGTGTA
GATAACTACGATACGGGAGGGCTTACCATCTGGCCCCAGTGCTGCAATGATACCGCGAGACCCACGCTCA
CCGGCTCCAGATTTATCAGCAATAAACCAGCCAGCCGGAAGGGCCGAGCGCAGAAGTGGTCCTGCAACTT
TATCCGCCTCCATCCAGTCTATTAATTGTTGCCGGGAAGCTAGAGTAAGTAGTTCGCCAGTTAATAGTTT
GCGCAACGTTGTTGCCATTGCTACAGGCATCGTGGTGTCACGCTCGTCGTTTGGTATGGCTTCATTCAGC
TCCGGTTCCCAACGATCAAGGCGAGTTACATGATCCCCCATGTTGTGCAAAAAAGCGGTTAGCTCCTTCG
GTCCTCCGATCGTTGTCAGAAGTAAGTTGGCCGCAGTGTTATCACTCATGGTTATGGCAGCACTGCATAA
TTCTCTTACTGTCATGCCATCCGTAAGATGCTTTTCTGTGACTGGTGAGTACTCAACCAAGTCATTCTGA
GAATAGTGTATGCGGCGACCGAGTTGCTCTTGCCCGGCGTCAATACGGGATAATACCGCGCCACATAGCA
GAACTTTAAAAGTGCTCATCATTGGAAAACGTTCTTCGGGGCGAAAACTCTCAAGGATCTTACCGCTGTT
GAGATCCAGTTCGATGTAACCCACTCGTGCACCCAACTGATCTTCAGCATCTTTTACTTTCACCAGCGTT
TCTGGGTGAGCAAAAACAGGAAGGCAAAATGCCGCAAAAAAGGGAATAAGGGCGACACGGAAATGTTGAA
TACTCATACTCTTCCTTTTTCAATATTATTGAAGCATTTATCAGGGTTATTGTCTCATGAGCGGATACAT
ATTTGAATGTATTTAGAAAAATAAACAAATAGGGGTTCCGCGCACATTTCCCCGAAAAGTGCCACCTAAA
TTGTAAGCGTTAATATTTTGTTAAAATTCGCGTTAAATTTTTGTTAAATCAGCTCATTTTTTAACCAATA
GGCCGAAATCGGCAAAATCCCTTATAAATCAAAAGAATAGACCGAGATAGGGT
[37 nt withheld, positions 10764-10800]
AAAGAACGTGGACTCCAACGTCAAAGG
[49 nt withheld, positions 10828-10876]
T
[91 nt withheld, positions 10878-10968]
G
[124 nt withheld, positions 10970-11093]
CCCATTCGCCATTCAGGCTGCGCAACTGTTGGGAAGGGCGATCGGTGCGGGCCTCTTCGCTATTACGCCA
GCTGGCGAAAGGGGGATGTGCTGCAAGGCGATTAAGTTGGGTAACGCCAGGGTTTTCCCAGTCACGACGT
TGTAAAACGACGGCCAGTGAGCGCGCCTCGTTCATTCACGTTTTTGAACCCGTGGAGGACGGGCAGACTC
GCGGTGCAAATGTGTTTTACAGCGTGATGGAGCAGATGAAGATGCTCGACACGCTGCAGAACACGCAGCT
AGATTAACCCTAGAAAGATAATCATATTGTGACGTACGTTAAAGATAATCATGTGTAAAATTGACGCATG
TGTTTTATCGGTCTGTATATCGAGGTTTATTTATTAATTTGAATAGATATTAAGTTTTATTATATTTACA
CTTACATACTAATAATAAATTCAACAAACAATTTATTTATGTTTATTTATTTATTAAAAAAAACAAAAAC
TCAAAATTTCTTCTATAAAGTAACAAAACTTTTATGAGGGACAGCCCCCCCCCAAAGCCCCCAGGGATGT
AATTACGTCCCTCCCCCGCTAGGGGGCAGCAGCGAGCCGCCCGGGGCTCCGCTCCGGTCCGGCGCTCCCC
CCGCATCCCCGAGCCGGCAGCGTGCGGGGACAGCCCGGGCACGGGGAAGGTGGCACGGGATCGCTTTCCT
CTGAACGCTTCTCGCTGCTCTTTGAGCCTGCAGACACCTGGGGGGATACGGGGAAAAGGCCTCCACGGCC
GACATTGATTATTGACTAGTTATTAATAGTAATCAATTACGGGGTCATTAGTTCATAGCCCATATATGGA
GTTCCGCGTTACATAACTTACGGTAAATGGCCCGCCTGGCTGACCGCCCAACGACCCCCGCCCATTGACG
TCAATAATGACGTATGTTCCCATAGTAACGCCAATAGGGACTTTCCATTGACGTCAATGGGTGGAGTATT
TACGGTAAACTGCCCACTTGGCAGTACATCAAGTGTATCATATGCCAAGTACGCCCCCTATTGACGTCAA
TGACGGTAAATGGCCCGCCTGGCATTATGCCCAGTACATGACCTTATGGGACTTTCCTACTTGGCAGTAC
ATCTACGTATTAGTCMTCGCTATTACCATGGTCGAGGTGAGCCCCACGTTCTGCTTCA
