[The description below was written by a language model from this plasmid's Addgene catalogue record.]
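Description:
NAX_CAGGS_CAS9_m4_KRAB-MeCP2_EBFP2 is a mammalian CRISPR interference (CRISPRi) expression plasmid built on the pB-CAGGS backbone, a PiggyBac-compatible vector. In such vectors the expression cassette is normally flanked by PiggyBac transposon terminal repeats, so that co-delivery of PiggyBac transposase can move the cargo into the host genome for stable expression; the plasmid can also be used transiently. In bacteria it is maintained as a high-copy plasmid under ampicillin selection. No feature table accompanies the record, so the exact origin of replication, polyadenylation signal and the way the reporter is linked to the effector are not stated.

The payload is a synthetic dCas9-KRAB-MeCP2 fusion assembled by Gibson cloning. The "m4" Cas9 carries four substitutions (D10A, D839A, H840A, N863A) that inactivate the RuvC and HNH nuclease domains, leaving a protein that still binds DNA under guide RNA direction but does not cut it. Fused to it are two repressor modules, a KRAB domain and a repressive portion of MeCP2, which together recruit chromatin-silencing machinery and give stronger transcriptional knockdown than dCas9 alone. The backbone and plasmid names indicate that expression is driven by the strong, broadly active CAGGS (CMV enhancer/chicken β-actin) hybrid promoter. EBFP2, a blue fluorescent protein, is listed as the selectable marker, allowing transfected or stably integrated cells to be identified or sorted by fluorescence rather than by drug selection. No guide RNA cassette is recorded, so a guide would have to be supplied separately. The construct belongs to a modular CRISPR toolkit for mammalian cell engineering and is suited to targeted gene repression.
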