Addgene plasmid #167897: NAX_CAGGS_CAS9_m4_KRAB-MeCP2_EBFP2
Purpose: PiggyBac compatible plasmid expressing dCas9-KRAB-MeCP2 expression plasmid
Depositing lab: Alejandro Chavez & Nan Cher Yeo. Depositing organization: Columbia University. Publication: Generation and application of a versatile CRISPR toolkit for mammalian cell engineering. Nghi Dang , Alissa Lance-Byrne, Angela Tung, Xiaoge Guo, Ryan J Cecchi, Joanna Buchthal, Alejandro Chavez, Nan Cher Yeo. Synthetic Biology, Volume 6, Issue 1, 2021 10.1093/synbio/ysab033.
Backbone
  Vector backbone: pB-CAGGS
  Vector type: CRISPR
  Selectable markers: EBFP2
Growth in bacteria
  Bacterial resistance: Ampicillin, 100 μg/mL
  Growth temperature: 30°C
  Growth strain: NEB Stable
  Copy number: High Copy
Gene/Insert
  Gene/Insert name: dCas9-KRAB-MeCP2
  Species: Synthetic
  Mutation: D10A, D839A, H840A, N863A
  Cloning method: Gibson Cloning
Terms and licenses: Academic/Nonprofit Terms; Industry Terms: Not Available to Industry
How to cite: NAX_CAGGS_CAS9_m4_KRAB-MeCP2_EBFP2 was a gift from Alejandro Chavez & Nan Cher Yeo (Addgene plasmid # 167897 ; http://n2t.net/addgene:167897 ; RRID:Addgene_167897)
